Addgene plasmid #212800: pcDNA5-FRT-TO-Myc-E3(1) C885A-CUbo
Purpose: Constitutive/Doxycycline-inducible expression of Myc-E3(1) C885A-CUbo in mammalian cells
Depositing lab: Helle Ulrich. Depositing organization: Institut fuer Molekulare Biologie (IMB Mainz). Publication: Ubiquiton-An inducible, linkage-specific polyubiquitylation tool. Renz C, Asimaki E, Meister C, Albanese V, Petriukov K, Krapoth NC, Wegmann S, Wollscheid HP, Wong RP, Fulzele A, Chen JX, Leon S, Ulrich HD. Mol Cell. 2024 Jan 18;84(2):386-400.e11. doi: 10.1016/j.molcel.2023.11.016. Epub 2023 Dec 15. PubMed 38103558.
Backbone
  Vector backbone: pcDNA5-FRT/TO
  Vector type: Mammalian Expression
  Selectable markers: Hygromycin
Growth in bacteria
  Bacterial resistance: Ampicillin, 100 μg/mL
  Growth temperature: 37°C
  Growth strain: Top10
  Copy number: High Copy
Gene/Insert
  Gene/Insert name: E3(1)
  Species: H. sapiens (human), S. cerevisiae (budding yeast)
  Mutation: HOIP(C885A)
  Tag / fusion protein: Myc (N terminal on insert); CUbo (C terminal on insert)
  Cloning method: Unknown
Terms and licenses: Academic/Nonprofit Terms; Industry Terms: Not Available to Industry
Depositor comments: pHU5703; cloning method: site-directed mutagenesis; codon-optimized for mammalian cells
How to cite: pcDNA5-FRT-TO-Myc-E3(1) C885A-CUbo was a gift from Helle Ulrich (Addgene plasmid # 212800 ; http://n2t.net/addgene:212800 ; RRID:Addgene_212800)
