[The description below was written by a language model from this plasmid's Addgene catalogue record and pLannotate feature annotations shown in this document.]
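Description:
pcDNA5-FRT-TO-Myc-E3(1) C885A-CUbo is a mammalian expression plasmid built on the pcDNA5-FRT/TO backbone. It is propagated in E. coli at high copy through a ColE1/pUC-type origin under ampicillin selection (AmpR with its bla promoter). Transcription of the insert is driven by the human CMV immediate-early enhancer and promoter followed by tet operator sequences. Expression is therefore constitutive in ordinary cells and doxycycline-inducible in cells that express the Tet repressor, and the transcript ends at a bGH polyadenylation signal. Downstream lie an FRT site directly followed by a hygromycin resistance coding sequence and an SV40 poly(A) signal. In this backbone design, FLP-mediated recombination into a host cell line carrying a genomic FRT site places HygR under a resident promoter, which allows hygromycin selection of isogenic, single-copy stable integrants.

The insert, E3(1), is a codon-optimised synthetic fusion of human and budding yeast parts, with an N-terminal Myc tag and a C-terminal CUbo moiety. The feature table detects, in order, a polyubiquitin-like segment, a fragment of human RNF31 (HOIP), full-length FKBP12 (FKBP1A), a fragment of yeast ubiquitin that presumably corresponds to CUbo, and a GFP (S65T)-type coding sequence; GFP is not mentioned in the catalogue fields. The Myc tag itself is not annotated. The HOIP portion carries the C885A substitution, introduced by site-directed mutagenesis. The record does not state the effect of this mutation, though a cysteine-to-alanine change of this kind suggests a variant intended as an inactive control. The construct belongs to the Ubiquiton toolset for inducible, linkage-specific polyubiquitylation, and the presence of FKBP12 is consistent with a chemically induced dimerisation step.
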