Features (pLannotate 1.2.2; 25 found; start..end, strand, type, name):
     28..80      -  misc_feature   bom (fragment): basis of mobility region from pBR322
    235..614     +  enhancer       CMV enhancer: human cytomegalovirus immediate early enhancer
    615..818     +  promoter       CMV promoter: human cytomegalovirus (CMV) immediate early promoter
    820..839     +  promoter       PLtetO-1 promoter (fragment): modified phage lambda PL promoter with tet operator sites (Lutz and Bujard, 1997)
    841..860     +  promoter       PLtetO-1 promoter (fragment): modified phage lambda PL promoter with tet operator sites (Lutz and Bujard, 1997)
    868..901     +  promoter       TRE3GV promoter (fragment): 3rd-generation Tet-responsive promoter that can be activated by binding of Tet-On® 3G, optimized for retroviral and lentiviral vectors
   1029..1481    +  CDS            UBIQP_XENLA (fragment): Experimental evidence at protein level: Swiss-Prot protein existence level 1. Ubiquitin exists either covalently attached to another protein, or free (unanchored). When covalently bound, it is conjugated to target proteins via an isopeptide bond either as a monomer (monoubiquitin), a polymer linked via different Lys residues of the ubiquitin (polyubiquitin chains) or a linear polymer linked via the initiator Met of the ubiquitin (linear polyubiquitin chains). Polyubiquitin chains, when attached to a target protein, have different functions depending on the Lys residue of the ubiquitin that is
   1611..2732    +  CDS            RNF31 (fragment): RNF31_HUMAN - Also known as ZIBRA From Homo sapiens (Human).
   2805..3128    +  CDS            FKBP1A: FKB1A_HUMAN - Also known as FKBP1, FKBP12. Experimental evidence at protein level: Swiss-Prot protein existence level 1. Keeps in an inactive conformation TGFBR1, the TGF-beta type I serine/threonine kinase receptor, preventing TGF-beta receptor activation in absence of ligand. Recruits SMAD7 to ACVR1B which prevents the association of SMAD2 and SMAD3 with the activin receptor complex, thereby blocking the activin signal. May modulate the RYR1 calcium channel activity. PPIases accelerate the folding of proteins. It catalyzes the cis-trans isomerization of proline imidic peptide bonds in oligop
   3138..3261    +  CDS            ubiquitin (fragment): Saccharomyces cerevisiae ubiquitin
   3267..3977    +  CDS            GFP (S65T): GFP (S65T) is a basic (constitutively fluorescent) green fluorescent protein published in 1995, derived from Aequorea victoria.
   4031..4255    +  polyA_signal   bGH poly(A) signal: bovine growth hormone polyadenylation signal
   4259..4280    +  promoter       SV40 promoter (fragment): SV40 enhancer and early promoter
   4301..4534    +  rep_origin     f1 ori (fragment) (sequence partly withheld): f1 bacteriophage origin of replication; arrow indicates direction of (+) strand synthesis
   4539..4586    +  protein_bind   FRT: FLP-mediated recombination occurs in the 8-bp core sequence TCTAGAAA (Turan and Bode, 2011). FLP recombinase from the Saccharomyces cerevisiae 2μ plasmid
   4594..5616    +  CDS            HygR: aminoglycoside phosphotransferase from E. coli; aph(4)-Ia; confers resistance to hygromycin
   5626..5751    +  CDS            ble (fragment): BLE_KLEPN - Experimental evidence at protein level: Swiss-Prot protein existence level 1. Binding protein with a strong affinity to the bleomycin family of antibiotics. Binds to CL990; an antimitotic-antibiotic compound. From Klebsiella pneumoniae.
   5746..5867    +  polyA_signal   SV40 poly(A) signal: SV40 polyadenylation signal
   5940..5956    -  protein_bind   lac operator: The lac repressor binds to the lac operator to inhibit transcription in E. coli. This inhibition can be relieved by adding lactose or isopropyl-β-D-thiogalactopyranoside (IPTG). lac repressor encoded by lacI
   5964..5994    -  promoter       lac promoter: promoter for the E. coli lac operon
   6009..6030    -  protein_bind   CAP binding site: CAP binding activates transcription in the presence of cAMP. E. coli catabolite activator protein
   6043..6135    -  CDS            lacI (fragment): lac repressor; lacI; The lac repressor binds to the lac operator to inhibit transcription in E. coli. This inhibition can be relieved by adding lactose or isopropyl-β-D-thiogalactopyranoside (IPTG).
   6318..6906    -  rep_origin     ori: high-copy-number ColE1/pMB1/pBR322/pUC origin of replication
   7077..7937    -  CDS            AmpR: β-lactamase; bla; confers resistance to ampicillin, carbenicillin, and related antibiotics
   7938..8042    -  promoter       AmpR promoter: bla
>Addgene plasmid #212800 | pcDNA5-FRT-TO-Myc-E3(1) C885A-CUbo | addgene full sequence | sequence record 421800 | Addgene NGS Result
GACGGATCGGGAGATCTCCCGATCCCCTATGGTGCACTCTCAGTACAATCTGCTCTGATGCCGCATAGTT
AAGCCAGTATCTGCTCCCTGCTTGTGTGTTGGAGGTCGCTGAGTAGTGCGCGAGCAAAATTTAAGCTACA
ACAAGGCAAGGCTTGACCGACAATTGCATGAAGAATCTGCTTAGGGTTAGGCGTTTTGCGCTGCTTCGCG
ATGTACGGGCCAGATATACGCGTTGACATTGATTATTGACTAGTTATTAATAGTAATCAATTACGGGGTC
ATTAGTTCATAGCCCATATATGGAGTTCCGCGTTACATAACTTACGGTAAATGGCCCGCCTGGCTGACCG
CCCAACGACCCCCGCCCATTGACGTCAATAATGACGTATGTTCCCATAGTAACGCCAATAGGGACTTTCC
ATTGACGTCAATGGGTGGAGTATTTACGGTAAACTGCCCACTTGGCAGTACATCAAGTGTATCATATGCC
AAGTACGCCCCCTATTGACGTCAATGACGGTAAATGGCCCGCCTGGCATTATGCCCAGTACATGACCTTA
TGGGACTTTCCTACTTGGCAGTACATCTACGTATTAGTCATCGCTATTACCATGGTGATGCGGTTTTGGC
AGTACATCAATGGGCGTGGATAGCGGTTTGACTCACGGGGATTTCCAAGTCTCCACCCCATTGACGTCAA
TGGGAGTTTGTTTTGGCACCAAAATCAACGGGACTTTCCAAAATGTCGTAACAACTCCGCCCCATTGACG
CAAATGGGCGGTAGGCGTGTACGGTGGGAGGTCTATATAAGCAGAGCTCTCCCTATCAGTGATAGAGATC
TCCCTATCAGTGATAGAGATCGTCGACGAGCTCGTTTAGTGAACCGTCAGATCGCCTGGAGACGCCATCC
ACGCTGTTTTGACCTCCATAGAAGACACCGGGACCGATCCAGCCTCCGGACTCTAGCGTTTAAACTTAAG
CTTACCATGGAACAAAAACTTATTTCTGAAGAAGACTTGGGCGCTACAATGCAGATTTTCGTCAAGACTT
TGACCGGTAAAACCATAACATTGGAAGTTGAATCTTCCGATACCATCGACAACGTTAAGTCGCGTATTCA
AGACAAGGAAGGCATTCCACCTGATCAACAAAGATTGATCTTTGCCGGTAGACAGCTCGAGGACGGTAGA
ACGCTGTCTGATTACAACATTCAGCGTGAGTCCACCTTACATCTTGTGCTAAGGCTACGTGGCCTCATGC
AGATTTTCGTCAAGACTTTGACCGGTAAAACCATAACATTGGAAGTTGAATCTTCCGATACCATCGACAA
CGTTAAGTCGCGTATTCAAGACAAGGAAGGCATTCCACCTGATCAACAAAGATTGATCTTTGCCGGTAGA
CAGCTCGAGGACGGTAGAACGCTGTCTGATTACAACATTCAGCGTGAGTCCACCTTACATCTTGTGCTAA
GGCTACGTGGCCTCGCTTCTGGTGCTGGCGGTTCTGAAGGTGGCGGATCTGAAGGTGGCACATCTGGCGC
TACAAGATCTGCTAGCGGTGCTGGAGGTAGCGAGGGTGGAGGAAGCGAGGGTGGAACAAGCGGAGCCACC
TGCGCCGTGTGCGGCTGGGCCCTGCCCCACAACCGCATGCAGGCCCTGACCAGCTGCGAGTGCACCATCT
GCCCCGACTGCTTCCGCCAGCACTTCACCATCGCCCTGAAGGAGAAGCACATCACCGACATGGTGTGCCC
CGCCTGTGGCCGCCCCGACCTGACCGACGACACCCAGCTGCTGAGCTACTTCAGCACCCTGGACATCCAG
CTGCGCGAGAGCCTGGAGCCCGACGCCTACGCCCTGTTCCACAAGAAGCTGACCGAGGGCGTGCTGATGC
GCGACCCCAAGTTCCTGTGGTGCGCCCAGTGCAGCTTCGGCTTCATCTACGAGCGCGAGCAGCTGGAGGC
CACCTGCCCCCAGTGCCACCAGACCTTCTGCGTGCGCTGCAAGCGCCAGTGGGAGGAGCAGCACCGAGGC
CGCAGCTGCGAGGACTTCCAGAACTGGAAGCGCATGAACGACCCCGAGTACCAGGCCCAGGGCCTGGCCA
TGTACCTGCAGGAGAACGGCATCGACTGCCCTAAGTGCAAGTTCAGCTACGCCCTGGCCCGAGGAGGCGC
TATGCACTTTCACTGTACCCAGTGCCGCCACCAGTTCTGCAGCGGATGCTATAACGCCTTCTACGCCAAG
AACAAGTGTCCTGAGCCCAACTGCCGCGTGAAAAAGAGCCTGCACGGACACCACCCCCGCGACTGCCTGT
TCTACCTGCGCGACTGGACCGCCCTGCGCCTGCAGAAGCTGCTGCAGGACAACAACGTGATGTTCAACAC
CGAGCCTCCTGCTGGAGCTCGCGCTGTGCCTGGAGGAGGATGCCGCGTGATCGAGCAGAAGGAGGTGCCT
AACGGCCTGCGCGACGAGGCCTGCGGCAAGGAGACCCCTGCCGGCTACGCCGGCCTGTGCCAGGCCCACT
ACAAGGAGTACCTGGTGAGCCTGATCAACGCCCACTCTCTGGACCCTGCCACCCTGTACGAGGTGGAGGA
GCTGGAGACCGCCACCGAGCGCTACCTGCACGTGCGCCCTCAGCCCCTGGCTGGAGAGGACCCTCCTGCT
TACCAGGCTCGCCTGCTGCAGAAGCTGACCGAGGAGGTGCCCCTGGGACAGAGCATCCCTCGCCGCCGCA
AGGGATCGCTTCTGGTGCTGGCGGTTCTGAAGGTGGCGGATCTGAAGGTGGCACATCTGGCGCTACATGG
ATCCATGGGAGTGCAGGTGGAAACCATCTCCCCAGGAGACGGGCGCACCTTCCCCAAGCGCGGCCAGACC
TGCGTGGTGCACTACACCGGGATGCTTGAAGATGGAAAGAAATTTGATTCCTCCCGGGACAGAAACAAGC
CCTTTAAGTTTATGCTAGGCAAGCAGGAGGTGATCCGAGGCTGGGAAGAAGGGGTTGCCCAGATGAGTGT
GGGTCAGAGAGCCAAACTGACTATATCTCCAGATTATGCCTATGGTGCCACTGGGCACCCAGGCATCATC
CCACCACATGCCACTCTCGTCTTCGATGTGGAGCTTCTAAAACTGGAAGGGTCGACCGGTATCCCTCCAG
ATCAACAAAGATTGATCTTTGCCGGTAAGCAGCTAGAAGACGGTAGAACGCTGTCTGATTACAACATTCA
GAAGGAGTCCACCTTACATCTTGTGCTAAGGCTAAGAGGTGTTTAAAGTAAAGGAGAAGAACTTTTCACT
GGAGTTGTCCCAATTCTTGTTGAATTAGATGGTGATGTTAATGGGCACAAATTTTCTGTCAGTGGAGAGG
GTGAAGGTGATGCAACATACGGAAAACTTACCCTTAAATTTATTTGCACTACTGGAAAACTACCTGTTCC
ATGGCCAACACTGGTCACCACTTTCACTTATGGTGTTCAATGCTTCTCGAGATACCCAGACCATATGAAA
CGGCATGACTTTTTCAAGAGTGCCATGCCCGAAGGTTATGTACAGGAAAGAACTATATTTTTCAAAGATG
ACGGGAACTACAAGACACGTGCTGAAGTCAAGTTTGAAGGTGATACCCTTGTTAATAGAATCGAGTTAAA
AGGTATTGATTTTAAAGAAGATGGAAACATTCTTGGACACAAATTGGAATACAACTATAACTCACACAAT
GTATACATCATGGCAGACAAACAAAAGAATGGAATCAAAGCTAACTTCAAAATTAGACACAACATTGAAG
ATGGAAGCGTTCAACTAGCAGACCATTATCAACAAAATACTCCAATTGGCGATGGCCCTGTCCTTTTACC
AGACAACCATTACCTGTCCACACAATCTGCCCTTTCGAAAGATCCCAACGAAAAGAGAGACCACATGGTC
CTTCTTGAGTTTGTAACAGCTGCTGGGATTACACATGGCATGGATGAACTATACAAATAAGCGGCCGCTC
GAGTCTAGAGGGCCCGTTTAAACCCGCTGATCAGCCTCGACTGTGCCTTCTAGTTGCCAGCCATCTGTTG
TTTGCCCCTCCCCCGTGCCTTCCTTGACCCTGGAAGGTGCCACTCCCACTGTCCTTTCCTAATAAAATGA
GGAAATTGCATCGCATTGTCTGAGTAGGTGTCATTCTATTCTGGGGGGTGGGGTGGGGCAGGACAGCAAG
GGGGAGGATTGGGAAGACAATAGCAGGCATGCTGGGGATGCGGTGGGCTCTATGGCTTCTGAGGCGGAAA
GAACCAGCTGGGGCTCTAGGGGGTATCCCC
[124 nt withheld, positions 4301-4424]
C
[91 nt withheld, positions 4426-4516]
AGGGTGATGGTTCACGTACCTAGAAGTTCCTATTCCGAAGTTCCTATTCTCTAGAAAGTATAGGAACTTC
CTTGGCCAAAAAGCCTGAACTCACCGCGACGTCTGTCGAGAAGTTTCTGATCGAAAAGTTCGACAGCGTC
TCCGACCTGATGCAGCTCTCGGAGGGCGAAGAATCTCGTGCTTTCAGCTTCGATGTAGGAGGGCGTGGAT
ATGTCCTGCGGGTAAATAGCTGCGCCGATGGTTTCTACAAAGATCGTTATGTTTATCGGCACTTTGCATC
GGCCGCGCTCCCGATTCCGGAAGTGCTTGACATTGGGGAATTCAGCGAGAGCCTGACCTATTGCATCTCC
CGCCGTGCACAGGGTGTCACGTTGCAAGACCTGCCTGAAACCGAACTGCCCGCTGTTCTGCAGCCGGTCG
CGGAGGCCATGGATGCGATCGCTGCGGCCGATCTTAGCCAGACGAGCGGGTTCGGCCCATTCGGACCGCA
AGGAATCGGTCAATACACTACATGGCGTGATTTCATATGCGCGATTGCTGATCCCCATGTGTATCACTGG
CAAACTGTGATGGACGACACCGTCAGTGCGTCCGTCGCGCAGGCTCTCGATGAGCTGATGCTTTGGGCCG
AGGACTGCCCCGAAGTCCGGCACCTCGTGCACGCGGATTTCGGCTCCAACAATGTCCTGACGGACAATGG
CCGCATAACAGCGGTCATTGACTGGAGCGAGGCGATGTTCGGGGATTCCCAATACGAGGTCGCCAACATC
TTCTTCTGGAGGCCGTGGTTGGCTTGTATGGAGCAGCAGACGCGCTACTTCGAGCGGAGGCATCCGGAGC
TTGCAGGATCGCCGCGGCTCCGGGCGTATATGCTCCGCATTGGTCTTGACCAACTCTATCAGAGCTTGGT
TGACGGCAATTTCGATGATGCAGCTTGGGCGCAGGGTCGATGCGACGCAATCGTCCGATCCGGAGCCGGG
ACTGTCGGGCGTACACAAATCGCCCGCAGAAGCGCGGCCGTCTGGACCGATGGCTGTGTAGAAGTACTCG
CCGATAGTGGAAACCGACGCCCCAGCACTCGTCCGAGGGCAAAGGAATAGCACGTACTACGAGATTTCGA
TTCCACCGCCGCCTTCTATGAAAGGTTGGGCTTCGGAATCGTTTTCCGGGACGCCGGCTGGATGATCCTC
CAGCGCGGGGATCTCATGCTGGAGTTCTTCGCCCACCCCAACTTGTTTATTGCAGCTTATAATGGTTACA
AATAAAGCAATAGCATCACAAATTTCACAAATAAAGCATTTTTTTCACTGCATTCTAGTTGTGGTTTGTC
CAAACTCATCAATGTATCTTATCATGTCTGTATACCGTCGACCTCTAGCTAGAGCTTGGCGTAATCATGG
TCATAGCTGTTTCCTGTGTGAAATTGTTATCCGCTCACAATTCCACACAACATACGAGCCGGAAGCATAA
AGTGTAAAGCCTGGGGTGCCTAATGAGTGAGCTAACTCACATTAATTGCGTTGCGCTCACTGCCCGCTTT
CCAGTCGGGAAACCTGTCGTGCCAGCTGCATTAATGAATCGGCCAACGCGCGGGGAGAGGCGGTTTGCGT
ATTGGGCGCTCTTCCGCTTCCTCGCTCACTGACTCGCTGCGCTCGGTCGTTCGGCTGCGGCGAGCGGTAT
CAGCTCACTCAAAGGCGGTAATACGGTTATCCACAGAATCAGGGGATAACGCAGGAAAGAACATGTGAGC
AAAAGGCCAGCAAAAGGCCAGGAACCGTAAAAAGGCCGCGTTGCTGGCGTTTTTCCATAGGCTCCGCCCC
CCTGACGAGCATCACAAAAATCGACGCTCAAGTCAGAGGTGGCGAAACCCGACAGGACTATAAAGATACC
AGGCGTTTCCCCCTGGAAGCTCCCTCGTGCGCTCTCCTGTTCCGACCCTGCCGCTTACCGGATACCTGTC
CGCCTTTCTCCCTTCGGGAAGCGTGGCGCTTTCTCATAGCTCACGCTGTAGGTATCTCAGTTCGGTGTAG
GTCGTTCGCTCCAAGCTGGGCTGTGTGCACGAACCCCCCGTTCAGCCCGACCGCTGCGCCTTATCCGGTA
ACTATCGTCTTGAGTCCAACCCGGTAAGACACGACTTATCGCCACTGGCAGCAGCCACTGGTAACAGGAT
TAGCAGAGCGAGGTATGTAGGCGGTGCTACAGAGTTCTTGAAGTGGTGGCCTAACTACGGCTACACTAGA
AGAACAGTATTTGGTATCTGCGCTCTGCTGAAGCCAGTTACCTTCGGAAAAAGAGTTGGTAGCTCTTGAT
CCGGCAAACAAACCACCGCTGGTAGCGGTGGTTTTTTTGTTTGCAAGCAGCAGATTACGCGCAGAAAAAA
AGGATCTCAAGAAGATCCTTTGATCTTTTCTACGGGGTCTGACGCTCAGTGGAACGAAAACTCACGTTAA
GGGATTTTGGTCATGAGATTATCAAAAAGGATCTTCACCTAGATCCTTTTAAATTAAAAATGAAGTTTTA
AATCAATCTAAAGTATATATGAGTAAACTTGGTCTGACAGTTACCAATGCTTAATCAGTGAGGCACCTAT
CTCAGCGATCTGTCTATTTCGTTCATCCATAGTTGCCTGACTCCCCGTCGTGTAGATAACTACGATACGG
GAGGGCTTACCATCTGGCCCCAGTGCTGCAATGATACCGCGAGACCCACGCTCACCGGCTCCAGATTTAT
CAGCAATAAACCAGCCAGCCGGAAGGGCCGAGCGCAGAAGTGGTCCTGCAACTTTATCCGCCTCCATCCA
GTCTATTAATTGTTGCCGGGAAGCTAGAGTAAGTAGTTCGCCAGTTAATAGTTTGCGCAACGTTGTTGCC
ATTGCTACAGGCATCGTGGTGTCACGCTCGTCGTTTGGTATGGCTTCATTCAGCTCCGGTTCCCAACGAT
CAAGGCGAGTTACATGATCCCCCATGTTGTGCAAAAAAGCGGTTAGCTCCTTCGGTCCTCCGATCGTTGT
CAGAAGTAAGTTGGCCGCAGTGTTATCACTCATGGTTATGGCAGCACTGCATAATTCTCTTACTGTCATG
CCATCCGTAAGATGCTTTTCTGTGACTGGTGAGTACTCAACCAAGTCATTCTGAGAATAGTGTATGCGGC
GACCGAGTTGCTCTTGCCCGGCGTCAATACGGGATAATACCGCGCCACATAGCAGAACTTTAAAAGTGCT
CATCATTGGAAAACGTTCTTCGGGGCGAAAACTCTCAAGGATCTTACCGCTGTTGAGATCCAGTTCGATG
TAACCCACTCGTGCACCCAACTGATCTTCAGCATCTTTTACTTTCACCAGCGTTTCTGGGTGAGCAAAAA
CAGGAAGGCAAAATGCCGCAAAAAAGGGAATAAGGGCGACACGGAAATGTTGAATACTCATACTCTTCCT
TTTTCAATATTATTGAAGCATTTATCAGGGTTATTGTCTCATGAGCGGATACATATTTGAATGTATTTAG
AAAAATAAACAAATAGGGGTTCCGCGCACATTTCCCCGAAAAGTGCCACCTGACGTC
